>Addgene plasmid #219765 | pNK7185 | addgene full sequence | sequence record 438283 | Addgene NGS Result
ACCTAAACGCTTAATGCCTCAGACGTTTTAATGCCTCTCAACACCTCCAAGGTTGCTTTCTTGAGCATGC
CTACTAGGAACTTTAACGAACTGTGGGGTTGTAGACAGTTTCAGGCGTGTCCCGACCAATATGGCCTACT
AGACTCTCTGAAAAATCACAGTTTTCCAGTAGTTCCGATCAAATTACCATCGAAATGGTCCCATAAACGG
ACATTTGACATCCGTTCCTGAATTATAGTCTTCCACCGTGGATCATGGTGTTCCTTTTTTTCCCAAAGAA
TATCAGCATCCCTTAACTACGTTAGGTCAGTGATGACAATGGACCAAATTGTTGCAAGGTTTTTCTTTTT
CTTTCATCGGCACATTTCAGCCTCACATGCGACTATTATCGATCAATGAAATCCATCAAGATTGAAATCT
TAAAATTGCCCCTTTCACTTGACAGGATCCTTTTTTGTAGAAATGTCTTGGTGTCCTCGTCCAATCAGGT
AGCCATCTCTGAAATATCTGGCTCCGTTGCAACTCCGAACGACCTGCTGGCAACGTAAAATTCTCCGGGG
TAAAACTTAAATGTGGAGTAATGGAACCAGAAACGTCTCTTCCCTTCTCTCTCCTTCCACCGCCCGTTAC
CGTCCCTAGGAAATTTTACTCTGCTGGAGAGCTTCTTCTACGGCCCCCTTGCAGCAATGCTCTTCCCAGC
ATTACGTTGCGGGTAAAACGGAGGTCGTGTACCCGACCTAGCAGCCCAGGGATGGAAAAGTCCCGGCCGT
CGCTGGCAATAATAGCGGGCGGACGCATGTCATGAGATTATTGGAAACCACCAGAATCGAATATAAAAGG
CGAACACCTTTCCCAATTTTGGTTTCTCCTGACCCAAAGACTTTAAATTTAATTTATTTGTCCCTATTTC
AATCAATTGAACAACTATCAATTCGAAGAGGAATTCATGGCCCCATCTGTGGAAGAAATCAGGAAGGCCC
AGAGAGCTCAGGGCCCGGCCACTGTCCTCGCCATCGGCACCGCCACCCCACCCAACTGCGTCTATCAGAA
GGACTATCCGGACTACTACTTCCGTGTCACTAACTCAGAGCACATGACCGAATTGAAGGAGAAGTTCAGG
AGAATGTGCGACAAATCAATGATCGAGAAGCGTTACATGCTTTTGACCGAGGATCTTCTCAAGGAGAACC
CCAGCATGTGCGCTTACATGGGATCCTCCCTTGACGCAAGACAGGACTTGGTCGTCGCTGAGGTCCCAAG
GCTCGGCAAAGAGGCCGCACAGAAGGCCATCAAGGAGTGGGGCCAACCCAAGTCTAAGATCACCCACGTC
ATCATGTGCACCACTTCAGGTGTCGACATGCCTGGCGCAGACTACCAGCTCACTAAGCTTCTCGGCCTTC
GTCCTTCCGTCAAGCGATTCATGATGTACCAGCAAGGTTGCTTCGCTGGTGGAACCGTTCTTCGACTCGC
TAAGGACGTGGCTGAGAACAACAAGGGAGCACGAGTCCTCGTCGTTTGCTCAGAGATCACCGCCATCTGT
TTCCGTGGCCCAACGGACACCCACCTGGACTCCATGGTGGGACAAGCCTTATTCGGAGATGGTTCAGGAG
CCGTCATCATCGGAGCCGATCCAGACTTAACCGTGGAGAGGCCAATCTTCGAGCTGGTCTGGACCGCCCA
GACCATCCTCCCAGACTCCGAGGGAGCCATCGACGGTCACCTTAGAGAAGTCGGGTTGACTCTCCATCTC
CTCAAGGACGTTCCAGGGCTTATCTCAAAGAACATCACCAAGGCACTCGTGGAGGCCTTTAACCCACTTG
GAATCTCTGACTGGAACGAGCTTTTCTGGGTCGCACACCCCGGTGGACCCGCTATCCTTGACCAGGTTGA
GGAGAAACTCGCTCTCAAGCCTGAGAAGATGAAGGCTACAAGGCAAGTGCTTAATGACTACGGGAACATG
TCAAGCGCTTGTGTGCTGTTTATCTTAGATGAGATGAGGAAGAAGTCTTTGGAGAACGGTCATTCTACTA
CAGGTGAAGGATTGGAATGGGGTGTTCTCTTTGGGTTTGGACCTGGGCTTACGGTTGAGACTGTCGTGCT
GCACAGTGTCCCTGTTGTAAACTCATAATCTAGAACAAAAACTCATCTCAGAAGAGGATCTGAATAGCGC
CGTCGACCATCATCATCATCATCATTGAGTTTGTAGCCTTAGACATGACTGTTCCTCAGTTCAAGTTGGG
CACTTACGAGAAGACCGGTCTTGCTAGATTCTAATCAAGAGGATGTCAGAATGCCATTTGCCTGAGAGAT
GCAGGCTTCATTTTTGATACTTTTTTATTTGTAACCTATATAGTATAGGATTTTTTTGTCATTTTGTTTC
TTCTCGTACGAGCTTGCTCCTGATCAGCCTATCTCGCAGCTGATGAATATCTTGTGGTAGGGGTTTGGGA
AAATCATTCGAGTTTGATGTTTTTCTTGGTATTTCCCACTCCTCTTCAGAGTACAGAAGATTAAGTGAGA
CCTTCGTTTGTGCGGATCCCCCACACACCATAGCTTCAAAATGTTTCTACTCCTTTTTTACTCTTCCAGA
TTTTCTCGGACTCCGCGCATCGCCGTACCACTTCAAAACACCCAAGCACAGCATACTAAATTTCCCCTCT
TTCTTCCTCTAGGGTGTCGTTAATTACCCGTACTAAAGGTTTGGAAAAGAAAAAAGAGACCGCCTCGTTT
CTTTTTCTTCGTCGAAAAAGGCAATAAAAATTTTTATCACGTTTCTTTTTCTTGAAAATTTTTTTTTTTG
ATTTTTTTCTCTTTCGACGACCTCCCATTGATATTTAAGTTAATAAACGGTCTTCAATTTCTCAAGTTTC
AGTTTCATTTTTCTTGTTCTATTACAACTTTTTTTACTTCTTGCTCATTAGAAAGAAAGCATAGCAATCT
AATCTAAGGGCGGTGTTGACAATTAATCATCGGCATAGTATATCGGCATAGTATAATACGACAAGGTGAG
GAACTAAACCATGGCCAAGTTGACCAGTGCCGTTCCGGTGCTCACCGCGCGCGACGTCGCCGGAGCGGTC
GAGTTCTGGACCGACCGGCTCGGGTTCTCCCGGGACTTCGTGGAGGACGACTTCGCCGGTGTGGTCCGGG
ACGACGTGACCCTGTTCATCAGCGCGGTCCAGGACCAGGTGGTGCCGGACAACACCCTGGCCTGGGTGTG
GGTGCGCGGCCTGGACGAGCTGTACGCCGAGTGGTCGGAGGTCGTGTCCACGAACTTCCGGGACGCCTCC
GGGCCGGCCATGACCGAGATCGGCGAGCAGCCGTGGGGGCGGGAGTTCGCCCTGCGCGACCCGGCCGGCA
ACTGCGTGCACTTCGTGGCCGAGGAGCAGGACTGACACGTCCGACGCGGCCCGACGGGTCCGAGGCCTCG
GAGATCCGTCCCCCTTTTCCTTTGTCGATATCATGTAATTAGTTATGTCACGCTTACATTCACGCCCTCC
CCCCACATCCGCTCTAACCGAAAAGGAAGGAGTTAGACAACCTGAAGTCTAGGTCCCTATTTATTTTTTT
ATAGTTATGTTAGTATTAAGAACGTTATTTATATTTCAAATTTTTCTTTTTTTTCTGTACAGACGCGTGT
ACGCATGTAACATTATACTGAAAACCTTGCTTGAGAAGGTTTTGGGACGCTCGAAGGCTTTAATTTGCAA
GCTGGAGACCAACATGTGAGCAAAAGGCCAGCAAAAGGCCAGGAACCGTAAAAAGGCCGCGTTGCTGGCG
TTTTTCCATAGGCTCCGCCCCCCTGACGAGCATCACAAAAATCGACGCTCAAGTCAGAGGTGGCGAAACC
CGACAGGACTATAAAGATACCAGGCGTTTCCCCCTGGAAGCTCCCTCGTGCGCTCTCCTGTTCCGACCCT
GCCGCTTACCGGATACCTGTCCGCCTTTCTCCCTTCGGGAAGCGTGGCGCTTTCTCATAGCTCACGCTGT
AGGTATCTCAGTTCGGTGTAGGTCGTTCGCTCCAAGCTGGGCTGTGTGCACGAACCCCCCGTTCAGCCCG
ACCGCTGCGCCTTATCCGGTAACTATCGTCTTGAGTCCAACCCGGTAAGACACGACTTATCGCCACTGGC
AGCAGCCACTGGTAACAGGATTAGCAGAGCGAGGTATGTAGGCGGTGCTACAGAGTTCTTGAAGTGGTGG
CCTAACTACGGCTACACTAGAAGAACAGTATTTGGTATCTGCGCTCTGCTGAAGCCAGTTACCTTCGGAA
AAAGAGTTGGTAGCTCTTGATCCGGCAAACAAACCACCGCTGGTAGCGGTGGTTTTTTTGTTTGCAAGCA
GCAGATTACGCGCAGAAAAAAAGGATCTCAAGAAGATCCTTTGATCTTTTCTACGGGGTCTGACGCTCAG
TGGAACGAAAACTCACGTTAAGGGATTTTGGTCATGAGATCAGATCTCTGCTACTCTGGTCCCAAGTGAA
CCACCTTTTGGACCCTATTGACCGGACCTTAACTTGCCAA
Features (pLannotate 1.2.2; 10 found; start..end, strand, type, name):
    452..928     +  promoter       GAP promoter: promoter for Pichia pastoris glyceraldehyde-3-phosphate dehydrogenase
    956..2110    +  CDS            CHS1: CHS1_SOYBN - Experimental evidence at protein level: Swiss-Prot protein existence level 1. The primary product of this enzyme is 4,2',4',6'- tetrahydroxychalcone (also termed naringenin-chalcone or chalcone) which can under specific conditions spontaneously isomerize into naringenin. From Glycine max (Soybean) (Glycine hispida).
   2178..2195    +  CDS            capTEV™ (fragment): composite tag for in vivo biotinylation, TEV protease cleavage, and 6xHis tagging
   2206..2271    +  CDS            AOX1 (fragment): ALOX1_KOMPC - Experimental evidence at protein level: Swiss-Prot protein existence level 1. Major isoform of alcohol oxidase, which catalyzes the oxidation of methanol to formaldehyde and hydrogen peroxide, the first step in the methanol utilization pathway of methylotrophic yeasts. From Komagataella phaffii (strain ATCC 76273 / CBS 7435 / CECT 11047 / NRRL Y-11430 / Wegner 21-1) (Yeast) (Pichia pastoris).
   2275..2520    +  terminator     AOX1 terminator: Pichia pastoris AOX1; transcription terminator for AOX1
   2541..2948    +  promoter       TEF1 promoter: S. cerevisiae TEF1; promoter for EF-1α
   2955..3002    +  promoter       EM7 promoter: synthetic bacterial promoter&nbsp
   3021..3395    +  CDS            BleoR: antibiotic-binding protein; Sh ble from Streptoalloteichus hindustanus; confers resistance to bleomycin, phleomycin, and Zeocin™
   3461..3708    +  terminator     CYC1 terminator: S. cerevisiae CYC1; transcription terminator for CYC1
   3783..4371    -  rep_origin     ori: high-copy-number ColE1/pMB1/pBR322/pUC origin of replication
