[The description below was written by a language model from this plasmid's Addgene catalogue record and pLannotate feature annotations shown in this document.]
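Description:
pNK7185 is a yeast expression plasmid built on a MoClo-adapted pGAPZ backbone and designed to express PzPKS2, a gene from Plumbago zeylanica, in Pichia pastoris. The sequenced plasmid is about 4.5 kb. It is maintained in E. coli through a high-copy ColE1/pUC-type origin and carries no yeast replication origin among its annotated features, in keeping with pGAPZ-type vectors, which are normally introduced into Pichia by genomic integration. A single Sh ble (BleoR) cassette serves for selection in both hosts. It is preceded by the S. cerevisiae TEF1 promoter for expression in yeast and the synthetic EM7 promoter for expression in bacteria, and it ends with the CYC1 terminator, so Zeocin resistance can be selected in either organism.

The payload is the roughly 1.2 kb PzPKS2 coding sequence, placed downstream of the constitutive Pichia GAP (glyceraldehyde-3-phosphate dehydrogenase) promoter and followed by the AOX1 transcription terminator. The automated annotation labels this open reading frame as soybean chalcone synthase CHS1. This reflects sequence similarity rather than identity, and suggests that PzPKS2 belongs to the chalcone synthase-like (type III) family of plant polyketide synthases. A short match to a His-tag-containing composite tag lies just downstream of the coding region, a likely remnant of the pGAPZ tag region, but the record does not state whether it is in frame with the insert. A small AOX1 coding fragment next to the terminator is part of the standard terminator region.

The associated publication describes a hybrid pathway for self-sustained luminescence, though the record gives only yeast expression of PzPKS2 as the plasmid's purpose.
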