Addgene plasmid #219765: pNK7185
Purpose: Vector for expression PzPKS2 in yeast (P.pastoris)
Depositing lab: Karen Sarkisyan. Depositing organization: Light Bio. Publication: A hybrid pathway for self-sustained luminescence. Palkina KA, Karataeva TA, Perfilov MM, Fakhranurova LI, Markina NM, Somermeyer LG, Garcia-Perez E, Vazquez-Vilar M, Rodriguez-Rodriguez M, Vazquez-Vilriales V, Shakhova ES, Mitiouchkina T, Belozerova OA, Kovalchuk SI, Alekberova A, Malyshevskaia AK, Bugaeva EN, Guglya EB, Balakireva A, Sytov N, Bezlikhotnova A, Boldyreva DI, Babenko VV, Kondrashov FA, Choob VV, Orzaez D, Yampolsky IV, Mishin AS, Sarkisyan KS. Sci Adv. 2024 Mar 8;10(10):eadk1992. doi: 10.1126/sciadv.adk1992. Epub 2024 Mar 8. PubMed 38457503.
Backbone
  Vector backbone: MoClo adapted pGAPZ-vector
  Backbone size w/o insert (bp): 3382
  Vector type: Yeast Expression
Growth in bacteria
  Bacterial resistance: Bleocin (Zeocin), 50 μg/mL
  Growth temperature: 37°C
  Growth strain: DH5alpha
  Copy number: High Copy
Gene/Insert
  Gene/Insert name: PzPKS2
  Species: Plumbago zeylanica
  Insert size (bp): 1185
  Promoter: pGAP
  Cloning method: Restriction Enzyme; 5′ cloning site unknown (unknown if destroyed)
Terms and licenses: Academic/Nonprofit Terms; Industry Terms: Not Available to Industry
How to cite: pNK7185 was a gift from Karen Sarkisyan (Addgene plasmid # 219765 ; http://n2t.net/addgene:219765 ; RRID:Addgene_219765)
